Addgene plasmid #153316: pLVX-Phi3-AURKB-PGK-mCherry
Purpose: Expresses AURKB and mCherry in mammalian cells.
Depositing lab: Robert Judson-Torres. Depositing organization: University of Utah. Publication: BRAF(V600E) induces reversible mitotic arrest in human melanocytes via microrna-mediated suppression of AURKB. McNeal AS, Belote RL, Zeng H, Urquijo M, Barker K, Torres R, Curtin M, Shain AH, Andtbacka RH, Holmen S, Lum DH, McCalmont TH, VanBrocklin MW, Grossman D, Wei ML, Lang UE, Judson-Torres RL. Elife. 2021 Nov 23;10. pii: 70385. doi: 10.7554/eLife.70385. PubMed 34812139.
Backbone
  Vector backbone: pLVX-Che-hi3
  Backbone manufacturer: Sanford Simon
  Backbone size w/o insert (bp): 8230
  Total vector size (bp): 9271
  Vector type: Mammalian Expression, Lentiviral
Growth in bacteria
  Bacterial resistance: Ampicillin, 100 μg/mL
  Growth temperature: 37°C
  Growth strain: NEB Stable
  Copy number: Unknown
Gene/Insert
  Gene/Insert name: AURKB
  Species: H. sapiens (human)
  Insert size (bp): 1035
  Entrez Gene: AURKB (a.k.a. AIK2, AIM-1, AIM1, ARK-2, ARK2, AurB, IPL1, PPP1R48, STK-1, STK12, STK5, aurkb-sv1, aurkb-sv2)
  Promoter: CMV
  Cloning method: Restriction Enzyme; 5′ cloning site Mlu1 (not destroyed); 3′ cloning site BAMH1 (not destroyed)
  Sequencing primers: 5′ CGCAAATGGGCGGTAGGCGTG; 3′ CTTTTGAAGCGTGCAGAATG
Resource information
  A portion of this plasmid was derived from a plasmid made by: Addgene #100142
Terms and licenses: Academic/Nonprofit Terms; Industry Terms: Not Available to Industry
How to cite: pLVX-Phi3-AURKB-PGK-mCherry was a gift from Robert Judson-Torres (Addgene plasmid # 153316 ; http://n2t.net/addgene:153316 ; RRID:Addgene_153316)
