[The description below was written by a language model from this plasmid's Addgene catalogue record and pLannotate feature annotations shown in this document.]
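Description:
pLVX-Phi3-AURKB-PGK-mCherry is an HIV-1-based lentiviral transfer plasmid for mammalian expression, built on the pLVX-Che-hi3 backbone and designed to deliver human Aurora kinase B (AURKB) together with a red fluorescent marker. It is propagated in E. coli through a high-copy ColE1/pUC-type origin and selected with ampicillin via the β-lactamase gene. Remnants of a lac promoter/operator region and an SV40 polyadenylation signal sit in the bacterial backbone. The catalogue lists a total size of 9,271 bp, whereas the sequenced record that was annotated is 9,182 nt, so the two differ slightly.

Between the two annotated HIV-1 LTRs, each flanked upstream by nef-derived sequence, the vector carries the usual cis-acting lentiviral elements. These are the Ψ packaging signal with a gag fragment for encapsidation of the genomic RNA, the Rev response element for Rev-dependent nuclear export, and the cPPT/CTS, which aids nuclear import of the preintegration complex. The payload consists of two independent expression units in the same orientation. The CMV enhancer and immediate-early promoter drive the AURKB coding sequence, cloned between MluI and BamHI sites with no annotated tag. A mouse PGK promoter then drives mCherry, so transduced or transfected cells can be identified or sorted by red fluorescence without fusing the reporter to the kinase. A WPRE downstream of mCherry enhances transcript stability and expression.

AURKB is the serine/threonine kinase of the chromosomal passenger complex, which regulates chromosome alignment, segregation and mitotic progression. The associated publication concerns BRAF(V600E)-induced mitotic arrest in human melanocytes through microRNA-mediated suppression of AURKB, which fits use of this construct for enforced AURKB expression in such cells.
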