Features (pLannotate 1.2.2; 23 found; start..end, strand, type, name):
    377..634     +  LTR            5' LTR (truncated): truncated 5' long terminal repeat (LTR) from HIV-1
    681..806     +  misc_feature   HIV-1 Ψ: packaging signal of human immunodeficiency virus type 1
    790..1128    +  CDS            HIV-1 gag (fragment): gag protein from human immunodeficiency virus 1; gag
   1303..1536    +  misc_feature   RRE: The Rev response element (RRE) of HIV-1 allows for Rev-dependent mRNA export from the nucleus to the cytoplasm.
   1913..2013    +  CDS            Rev (fragment): human immunodeficiency virus 1 (HIV-1) Rev protein; rev; enhances nuclear export of unspliced and incompletely spliced viral mRNAs
   2028..2143    +  misc_feature   cPPT/CTS: central polypurine tract and central termination sequence of HIV-1 (lacking the first T)
   2201..2504    +  enhancer       CMV enhancer: human cytomegalovirus immediate early enhancer
   2505..2708    +  promoter       CMV promoter: human cytomegalovirus (CMV) immediate early promoter
   2843..3874    +  CDS            AURKB: AURKB_HUMAN - Also known as AIK2, AIM1, AIRK2, ARK2, STK1, STK12, STK5. Experimental evidence at protein level: Swiss-Prot protein existence level 1. Serine/threonine-protein kinase component of the chromosomal passenger complex (CPC), a complex that acts as a key regulator of mitosis. The CPC complex has essential functions at the centromere in ensuring correct chromosome alignment and segregation and is required for chromatin-induced microtubule stabilization and spindle assembly. Involved in the bipolar attachment of spindle microtubules to kinetochores and is a key regulator for the onset
   3902..4401    +  promoter       PGK promoter: mouse phosphoglycerate kinase 1 promoter
   4426..5133    +  CDS            mCherry: mCherry is a basic (constitutively fluorescent) red fluorescent protein published in 2004, derived from Discosoma sp.. It is reported to be a very rapidly-maturing monomer with low acid sensitivity.
   5150..5738    +  misc_feature   WPRE: woodchuck hepatitis virus posttranscriptional regulatory element
   5755..6273    +  CDS            nef (fragment): NEF_HV1BR - Experimental evidence at protein level: Swiss-Prot protein existence level 1. Extracellular Nef protein targets CD4(+) T-lymphocytes for apoptosis by interacting with CXCR4 surface receptors (PubMed:14990729). From Human immunodeficiency virus type 1 group M subtype B (isolate BRU/LAI) (HIV-1).
   6321..6578    +  LTR            5' LTR (truncated): truncated 5' long terminal repeat (LTR) from HIV-1
   6731..6747    -  protein_bind   lac operator: The lac repressor binds to the lac operator to inhibit transcription in E. coli. This inhibition can be relieved by adding lactose or isopropyl-β-D-thiogalactopyranoside (IPTG). lac repressor encoded by lacI
   6755..6785    -  promoter       lac promoter: promoter for the E. coli lac operon
   6800..6821    -  protein_bind   CAP binding site: CAP binding activates transcription in the presence of cAMP. E. coli catabolite activator protein
   6834..6926    -  CDS            lacI (fragment): lac repressor; lacI; The lac repressor binds to the lac operator to inhibit transcription in E. coli. This inhibition can be relieved by adding lactose or isopropyl-β-D-thiogalactopyranoside (IPTG).
   7109..7697    -  rep_origin     ori: high-copy-number ColE1/pMB1/pBR322/pUC origin of replication
   7868..8728    -  CDS            AmpR: β-lactamase; bla; confers resistance to ampicillin, carbenicillin, and related antibiotics
   8729..8833    -  promoter       AmpR promoter: bla
   8881..9015    +  polyA_signal   SV40 poly(A) signal: SV40 polyadenylation signal
   9182..329     +  CDS            nef (fragment) (across the origin): NEF_HV1BR - Experimental evidence at protein level: Swiss-Prot protein existence level 1. Extracellular Nef protein targets CD4(+) T-lymphocytes for apoptosis by interacting with CXCR4 surface receptors (PubMed:14990729). From Human immunodeficiency virus type 1 group M subtype B (isolate BRU/LAI) (HIV-1).
>Addgene plasmid #153316 | pLVX-Phi3-AURKB-PGK-mCherry | addgene full sequence | sequence record 383973 | Addgene NGS Result
TGGAAGGGCTAATTCACTCCCAAAGAAGACAAGATATCCTTGATCTGTGGATCTACCACACACAAGGCTA
CTTCCCTGATTAGCAGAACTACACACCAGGGCCAGGGGTCAGATATCCACTGACCTTTGGATGGTGCTAC
AAGCTAGTACCAGTTGAGCCAGATAAGGTAGAAGAGGCCAATAAAGGAGAGAACACCAGCTTGTTACACC
CTGTGAGCCTGCATGGGATGGATGACCCGGAGAGAGAAGTGTTAGAGTGGAGGTTTGACAGCCGCCTAGC
ATTTCATCACGTGGCCCGAGAGCTGCATCCGGAGTACTTCAAGAACTGCTGATATCGAGCTTGCTACAAG
GGACTTTCCGCTGGGGACTTTCCAGGGAGGCGTGGCCTGGGCGGGACTGGGGAGTGGCGAGCCCTCAGAT
CCTGCATATAAGCAGCTGCTTTTTGCCTGTACTGGGTCTCTCTGGTTAGACCAGATCTGAGCCTGGGAGC
TCTCTGGCTAACTAGGGAACCCACTGCTTAAGCCTCAATAAAGCTTGCCTTGAGTGCTTCAAGTAGTGTG
TGCCCGTCTGTTGTGTGACTCTGGTAACTAGAGATCCCTCAGACCCTTTTAGTCAGTGTGGAAAATCTCT
AGCAGTGGCGCCCGAACAGGGACTTGAAAGCGAAAGGGAAACCAGAGGAGCTCTCTCGACGCAGGACTCG
GCTTGCTGAAGCGCGCACGGCAAGAGGCGAGGGGCGGCGACTGGTGAGTACGCCAAAAATTTTGACTAGC
GGAGGCTAGAAGGAGAGAGATGGGTGCGAGAGCGTCAGTATTAAGCGGGGGAGAATTAGATCGCGATGGG
AAAAAATTCGGTTAAGGCCAGGGGGAAAGAAAAAATATAAATTAAAACATATAGTATGGGCAAGCAGGGA
GCTAGAACGATTCGCAGTTAATCCTGGCCTGTTAGAAACATCAGAAGGCTGTAGACAAATACTGGGACAG
CTACAACCATCCCTTCAGACAGGATCAGAAGAACTTAGATCATTATATAATACAGTAGCAACCCTCTATT
GTGTGCATCAAAGGATAGAGATAAAAGACACCAAGGAAGCTTTAGACAAGATAGAGGAAGAGCAAAACAA
AAGTAAGACCACCGCACAGCAAGCGGCCGGCCGCTGATCTTCAGACCTGGAGGAGGAGATATGAGGGACA
ATTGGAGAAGTGAATTATATAAATATAAAGTAGTAAAAATTGAACCATTAGGAGTAGCACCCACCAAGGC
AAAGAGAAGAGTGGTGCAGAGAGAAAAAAGAGCAGTGGGAATAGGAGCTTTGTTCCTTGGGTTCTTGGGA
GCAGCAGGAAGCACTATGGGCGCAGCGTCAATGACGCTGACGGTACAGGCCAGACAATTATTGTCTGGTA
TAGTGCAGCAGCAGAACAATTTGCTGAGGGCTATTGAGGCGCAACAGCATCTGTTGCAACTCACAGTCTG
GGGCATCAAGCAGCTCCAGGCAAGAATCCTGGCTGTGGAAAGATACCTAAAGGATCAACAGCTCCTGGGG
ATTTGGGGTTGCTCTGGAAAACTCATTTGCACCACTGCTGTGCCTTGGAATGCTAGTTGGAGTAATAAAT
CTCTGGAACAGATTTGGAATCACACGACCTGGATGGAGTGGGACAGAGAAATTAACAATTACACAAGCTT
AATACACTCCTTAATTGAAGAATCGCAAAACCAGCAAGAAAAGAATGAACAAGAATTATTGGAATTAGAT
AAATGGGCAAGTTTGTGGAATTGGTTTAACATAACAAATTGGCTGTGGTATATAAAATTATTCATAATGA
TAGTAGGAGGCTTGGTAGGTTTAAGAATAGTTTTTGCTGTACTTTCTATAGTGAATAGAGTTAGGCAGGG
ATATTCACCATTATCGTTTCAGACCCACCTCCCAACCCCGAGGGGACCCGACAGGCCCGAAGGAATAGAA
GAAGAAGGTGGAGAGAGAGACAGAGACAGATCCATTCGATTAGTGAACGGATCTCGACGGTATCGCCTTT
AAAAGAAAAGGGGGGATTGGGGGGTACAGTGCAGGGGAAAGAATAGTAGACATAATAGCAACAGACATAC
AAACTAAAGAATTACAAAAACAAATTACAAAAATTCAAAATTTTCGGGTTTATTACAGGGACAGCAGAGA
TCCAGTTTATCGATAAGCTTGGGAGTTCCGCGTTACATAACTTACGGTAAATGGCCCGCCTGGCTGACCG
CCCAACGACCCCCGCCCATTGACGTCAATAATGACGTATGTTCCCATAGTAACGCCAATAGGGACTTTCC
ATTGACGTCAATGGGTGGAGTATTTACGGTAAACTGCCCACTTGGCAGTACATCAAGTGTATCATATGCC
AAGTACGCCCCCTATTGACGTCAATGACGGTAAATGGCCCGCCTGGCATTATGCCCAGTACATGACCTTA
TGGGACTTTCCTACTTGGCAGTACATCTACGTATTAGTCATCGCTATTACCATGGTGATGCGGTTTTGGC
AGTACATCAATGGGCGTGGATAGCGGTTTGACTCACGGGGATTTCCAAGTCTCCACCCCATTGACGTCAA
TGGGAGTTTGTTTTGGCACCAAAATCAACGGGACTTTCCAAAATGTCGTAACAACTCCGCCCCATTGACG
CAAATGGGCGGTAGGCGTGTACGGTGGGAGGTCTATATAAGCAGAGCTCGTTTAGTGAACCGTCAGATCG
CCTGGAGACGCCATCCACGCTGTTTTGACCTCCATAGAAGACACCGACTCTACTAGAGGATCGCTAGCGC
TGAAGCTTAGATCTCGAGAATTCGCGGCCGCTCCGGACGCGTATGGCCCAGAAGGAGAACTCCTACCCCT
GGCCCTACGGCCGACAGACGGCTCCATCTGGCCTGAGCACCCTGCCCCAGCGAGTCCTCCGGAAAGAGCC
TGTCACCCCATCTGCACTTGTCCTCATGAGCCGCTCCAATGTCCAGCCCACAGCTGCCCCTGGCCAGAAG
GTGATGGAGAATAGCAGTGGGACACCCGACATCTTAACGCGGCACTTCACAATTGATGACTTTGAGATTG
GGCGTCCTCTGGGCAAAGGCAAGTTTGGAAACGTGTACTTGGCTCGGGAGAAGAAAAGCCATTTCATCGT
GGCGCTCAAGGTCCTCTTCAAGTCCCAGATAGAGAAGGAGGGCGTGGAGCATCAGCTGCGCAGAGAGATC
GAAATCCAGGCCCACCTGCACCATCCCAACATCCTGCGTCTCTACAACTATTTTTATGACCGGAGGAGGA
TCTACTTGATTCTAGAGTATGCCCCCCGCGGGGAGCTCTACAAGGAGCTGCAGAAGAGCTGCACATTTGA
CGAGCAGCGAACAGCCACGATCATGGAGGAGTTGGCAGATGCTCTAATGTACTGCCATGGGAAGAAGGTG
ATTCACAGAGACATAAAGCCAGAAAATCTGCTCTTAGGGCTCAAGGGAGAGCTGAAGATTGCTGACTTCG
GCTGGTCTGTGCATGCGCCCTCCCTGAGGAGGAAGACAATGTGTGGCACCCTGGACTACCTGCCCCCAGA
GATGATTGAGGGGCGCATGCACAATGAGAAGGTGGATCTGTGGTGCATTGGAGTGCTTTGCTATGAGCTG
CTGGTGGGGAACCCACCCTTTGAGAGTGCATCACACAACGAGACCTATCGCCGCATCGTCAAGGTGGACC
TAAAGTTCCCCGCTTCCGTGCCCATGGGAGCCCAGGACCTCATCTCCAAACTGCTCAGGCATAACCCCTC
GGAACGGCTGCCCCTGGCCCAGGTCTCAGCCCACCCTTGGGTCCGGGCCAACTCTCGGAGGGTGCTGCCT
CCCTCTGCCCTTCAATCTGTCGCCTGATTAATTAATCTAGATAATTCTACCGGGTAGGGGAGGCGCTTTT
CCCAAGGCAGTCTGGAGCATGCGCTTTAGCAGCCCCGCTGGGCACTTGGCGCTACACAAGTGGCCTCTGG
CCTCGCACACATTCCACATCCACCGGTAGGCGCCAACCGGCTCCGTTCTTTGGTGGCCCCTTCGCGCCAC
CTTCTACTCCTCCCCTAGTCAGGAAGTTCCCCCCCGCCCCGCAGCTCGCGTCGTGCAGGACGTGACAAAT
GGAAGTAGCACGTCTCACTAGTCTCGTGCAGATGGACAGCACCGCTGAGCAATGGAAGCGGGTAGGCCTT
TGGGGCAGCGGCCAATAGCAGCTTTGCTCCTTCGCTTTCTGGGCTCAGAGGCTGGGAAGGGGTGGGTCCG
GGGGCGGGCTCAGGGGCGGGCTCAGGGGCGGGGCGGGCGCCCGAAGGTCCTCCGGAGGCCCGGCATTCTG
CACGCTTCAAAAGCGCACGTCTGCCGCGCTGTTCTCCTCTTCCTCATCTCCGGGCCTTTCGACCTGCCTC
GAGGCCCGGGCCACCATGGTGAGCAAGGGCGAGGAGGATAACATGGCCATCATCAAGGAGTTCATGCGCT
TCAAGGTGCACATGGAGGGCTCCGTGAACGGCCACGAGTTCGAGATCGAGGGCGAGGGCGAGGGCCGCCC
CTACGAGGGCACCCAGACCGCCAAGCTGAAGGTGACCAAGGGTGGCCCCCTGCCCTTCGCCTGGGACATC
CTGTCCCCTCAGTTCATGTACGGCTCCAAGGCCTACGTGAAGCACCCCGCCGACATCCCCGACTACTTGA
AGCTGTCCTTCCCCGAGGGCTTCAAGTGGGAGCGCGTGATGAACTTCGAGGACGGCGGCGTGGTGACCGT
GACCCAGGACTCCTCCCTGCAGGACGGCGAGTTCATCTACAAGGTGAAGCTGCGCGGCACCAACTTCCCC
TCCGACGGCCCCGTAATGCAGAAGAAGACCATGGGCTGGGAGGCCTCCTCCGAGCGGATGTACCCCGAGG
ACGGCGCCCTGAAGGGCGAGATCAAGCAGAGGCTGAAGCTGAAGGACGGCGGCCACTACGACGCTGAGGT
CAAGACCACCTACAAGGCCAAGAAGCCCGTGCAGCTGCCCGGCGCCTACAACGTCAACATCAAGTTGGAC
ATCACCTCCCACAACGAGGACTACACCATCGTGGAACAGTACGAACGCGCCGAGGGCCGCCACTCCACCG
GCGGCATGGACGAGCTGTACAAGTAACCGGGTCTGGAACAATCAACCTCTGGATTACAAAATTTGTGAAA
GATTGACTGGTATTCTTAACTATGTTGCTCCTTTTACGCTATGTGGATACGCTGCTTTAATGCCTTTGTA
TCATGCTATTGCTTCCCGTATGGCTTTCATTTTCTCCTCCTTGTATAAATCCTGGTTGCTGTCTCTTTAT
GAGGAGTTGTGGCCCGTTGTCAGGCAACGTGGCGTGGTGTGCACTGTGTTTGCTGACGCAACCCCCACTG
GTTGGGGCATTGCCACCACCTGTCAGCTCCTTTCCGGGACTTTCGCTTTCCCCCTCCCTATTGCCACGGC
GGAACTCATCGCCGCCTGCCTTGCCCGCTGCTGGACAGGGGCTCGGCTGTTGGGCACTGACAATTCCGTG
GTGTTGTCGGGGAAGCTGACGTCCTTTCCATGGCTGCTCGCCTGTGTTGCCACCTGGATTCTGCGCGGGA
CGTCCTTCTGCTACGTCCCTTCGGCCCTCAATCCAGCGGACCTTCCTTCCCGCGGCCTGCTGCCGGCTCT
GCGGCCTCTTCCGCGTCTTCGCCTTCGCCCTCAGACGAGTCGGATCTCCCTTTGGGCCGCCTCCCCGCCT
GGAATTAATTCTGCAGTCGAGACCTAGAAAAACATGGAGCAATCACAAGTAGCAATACAGCAGCTACCAA
TGCTGATTGTGCCTGGCTAGAAGCACAAGAGGAGGAGGAGGTGGGTTTTCCAGTCACACCTCAGGTACCT
TTAAGACCAATGACTTACAAGGCAGCTGTAGATCTTAGCCACTTTTTAAAAGAAAAGAGGGGACTGGAAG
GGCTAATTCACTCCCAACGAAGACAAGATATCCTTGATCTGTGGATCTACCACACACAAGGCTACTTCCC
TGATTAGCAGAACTACACACCAGGGCCAGGGGTCAGATATCCACTGACCTTTGGATGGTGCTACAAGCTA
GTACCAGTTGAGCCAGATAAGGTAGAAGAGGCCAATAAAGGAGAGAACACCAGCTTGTTACACCCTGTGA
GCCTGCATGGGATGGATGACCCGGAGAGAGAAGTGTTAGAGTGGAGGTTTGACAGCCGCCTAGCATTTCA
TCACGTGGCCCGAGAGCTGCATCCGGAGTACTTCAAGAACTGCTGATATCGAGCTTGCTACAAGGGACTT
TCCGCTGGGGACTTTCCAGGGAGGCGTGGCCTGGGCGGGACTGGGGAGTGGCGAGCCCTCAGATCCTGCA
TATAAGCAGCTGCTTTTTGCCTGTACTGGGTCTCTCTGGTTAGACCAGATCTGAGCCTGGGAGCTCTCTG
GCTAACTAGGGAACCCACTGCTTAAGCCTCAATAAAGCTTGCCTTGAGTGCTTCAAGTAGTGTGTGCCCG
TCTGTTGTGTGACTCTGGTAACTAGAGATCCCTCAGACCCTTTTAGTCAGTGTGGAAAATCTCTAGCAGT
AGTAGTTCATGTCATCTTATTATTCAGTATTTATAACTTGCAAAGAAATGAATATCAGAGAGTGAGAGGC
CTTGACATTGCTAGCGTTTTACCGTCGACCTCTAGCTAGAGCTTGGCGTAATCATGGTCATAGCTGTTTC
CTGTGTGAAATTGTTATCCGCTCACAATTCCACACAACATACGAGCCGGAAGCATAAAGTGTAAAGCCTG
GGGTGCCTAATGAGTGAGCTAACTCACATTAATTGCGTTGCGCTCACTGCCCGCTTTCCAGTCGGGAAAC
CTGTCGTGCCAGCTGCATTAATGAATCGGCCAACGCGCGGGGAGAGGCGGTTTGCGTATTGGGCGCTCTT
CCGCTTCCTCGCTCACTGACTCGCTGCGCTCGGTCGTTCGGCTGCGGCGAGCGGTATCAGCTCACTCAAA
GGCGGTAATACGGTTATCCACAGAATCAGGGGATAACGCAGGAAAGAACATGTGAGCAAAAGGCCAGCAA
AAGGCCAGGAACCGTAAAAAGGCCGCGTTGCTGGCGTTTTTCCATAGGCTCCGCCCCCCTGACGAGCATC
ACAAAAATCGACGCTCAAGTCAGAGGTGGCGAAACCCGACAGGACTATAAAGATACCAGGCGTTTCCCCC
TGGAAGCTCCCTCGTGCGCTCTCCTGTTCCGACCCTGCCGCTTACCGGATACCTGTCCGCCTTTCTCCCT
TCGGGAAGCGTGGCGCTTTCTCATAGCTCACGCTGTAGGTATCTCAGTTCGGTGTAGGTCGTTCGCTCCA
AGCTGGGCTGTGTGCACGAACCCCCCGTTCAGCCCGACCGCTGCGCCTTATCCGGTAACTATCGTCTTGA
GTCCAACCCGGTAAGACACGACTTATCGCCACTGGCAGCAGCCACTGGTAACAGGATTAGCAGAGCGAGG
TATGTAGGCGGTGCTACAGAGTTCTTGAAGTGGTGGCCTAACTACGGCTACACTAGAAGAACAGTATTTG
GTATCTGCGCTCTGCTGAAGCCAGTTACCTTCGGAAAAAGAGTTGGTAGCTCTTGATCCGGCAAACAAAC
CACCGCTGGTAGCGGTGGTTTTTTTGTTTGCAAGCAGCAGATTACGCGCAGAAAAAAAGGATCTCAAGAA
GATCCTTTGATCTTTTCTACGGGGTCTGACGCTCAGTGGAACGAAAACTCACGTTAAGGGATTTTGGTCA
TGAGATTATCAAAAAGGATCTTCACCTAGATCCTTTTAAATTAAAAATGAAGTTTTAAATCAATCTAAAG
TATATATGAGTAAACTTGGTCTGACAGTTACCAATGCTTAATCAGTGAGGCACCTATCTCAGCGATCTGT
CTATTTCGTTCATCCATAGTTGCCTGACTCCCCGTCGTGTAGATAACTACGATACGGGAGGGCTTACCAT
CTGGCCCCAGTGCTGCAATGATACCGCGAGACCCACGCTCACCGGCTCCAGATTTATCAGCAATAAACCA
GCCAGCCGGAAGGGCCGAGCGCAGAAGTGGTCCTGCAACTTTATCCGCCTCCATCCAGTCTATTAATTGT
TGCCGGGAAGCTAGAGTAAGTAGTTCGCCAGTTAATAGTTTGCGCAACGTTGTTGCCATTGCTACAGGCA
TCGTGGTGTCACGCTCGTCGTTTGGTATGGCTTCATTCAGCTCCGGTTCCCAACGATCAAGGCGAGTTAC
ATGATCCCCCATGTTGTGCAAAAAAGCGGTTAGCTCCTTCGGTCCTCCGATCGTTGTCAGAAGTAAGTTG
GCCGCAGTGTTATCACTCATGGTTATGGCAGCACTGCATAATTCTCTTACTGTCATGCCATCCGTAAGAT
GCTTTTCTGTGACTGGTGAGTACTCAACCAAGTCATTCTGAGAATAGTGTATGCGGCGACCGAGTTGCTC
TTGCCCGGCGTCAATACGGGATAATACCGCGCCACATAGCAGAACTTTAAAAGTGCTCATCATTGGAAAA
CGTTCTTCGGGGCGAAAACTCTCAAGGATCTTACCGCTGTTGAGATCCAGTTCGATGTAACCCACTCGTG
CACCCAACTGATCTTCAGCATCTTTTACTTTCACCAGCGTTTCTGGGTGAGCAAAAACAGGAAGGCAAAA
TGCCGCAAAAAAGGGAATAAGGGCGACACGGAAATGTTGAATACTCATACTCTTCCTTTTTCAATATTAT
TGAAGCATTTATCAGGGTTATTGTCTCATGAGCGGATACATATTTGAATGTATTTAGAAAAATAAACAAA
TAGGGGTTCCGCGCACATTTCCCCGAAAAGTGCCACCTGACGTCGACGGATCGGGAGATCAACTTGTTTA
TTGCAGCTTATAATGGTTACAAATAAAGCAATAGCATCACAAATTTCACAAATAAAGCATTTTTTTCACT
GCATTCTAGTTGTGGTTTGTCCAAACTCATCAATGTATCTTATCATGTCTGGATCAACTGGATAACTCAA
GCTAACCAAAATCATCCCAAACTTCCCACCCCATACCCTATTACCACTGCCAATTACCTGTGGTTTCATT
TACTCTAAACCTGTGATTCCTCTGAATTATTTTCATTTTAAAGAAATTGTATTTGTTAAATATGTACTAC
AAACTTAGTAGT
